>Addgene plasmid #227144 | eiABE | addgene full sequence | sequence record 453987 | Addgene NGS Result
ATATGCCAAGTACGCCCCCTATTGACGTCAATGACGGTAAATGGCCCGCCTGGCATTATGCCCAGTACAT
GACCTTATGGGACTTTCCTACTTGGCAGTACATCTACGTATTAGTCATCGCTATTACCATGGTGATGCGG
TTTTGGCAGTACATCAATGGGCGTGGATAGCGGTTTGACTCACGGGGATTTCCAAGTCTCCACCCCATTG
ACGTCAATGGGAGTTTGTTTTGGCACCAAAATCAACGGGACTTTCCAAAATGTCGTAACAACTCCGCCCC
ATTGACGCAAATGGGCGGTAGGCGTGTACGGTGGGAGGTCTATATAAGCAGAGCTGGTTTAGTGAACCGT
CAGATCCGCTAGAGATCCGCGGCCGCTAATACGACTCACTATAGGGAGAGCCGCCACCATGAAACGGACA
GCCGACGGAAGCGAGTTCGAGTCACCAAAGAAGAAGCGGAAAGTCTCTGAGGTGGAGTTTTCCCACGAGT
ACTGGATGAGACATGCCCTGACCCTGGCCAAGAGGGCACGGGATGAGAGGGAGGTGCCTGTGGGAGCCGT
GCTGGTGCTGAACAATAGAGTGATCGGCGAGGGCTGGAACAGAGCCATCGGCCTGCACGACCCAACAGCC
CATGCCGAAATTATGGCCCTGAGACAGGGCGGCCTGGTCATGCAGAACTACAGACTGATTGACGCCACCC
TGTACGTGACATTCGAGCCTTGCGTGATGTGCGCCGGCGCCATGATCCACTCTAGGATCGGCCGCGTGGT
GTTTGGCGTGAGGAACTCAAAAAGAGGCGCCGCAGGCTCCCTGATGAACGTGCTGAACTACCCCGGCATG
AATCACCGCGTCGAAATTACCGAGGGAATCCTGGCAGATGAATGTGCCGCCCTGCTGTGCGATTTCTATC
GGATGCCTAGACAGGTGTTCAATGCTCAGAAGAAGGCCCAGAGCTCCATCAACTCCGGAGGATCTAGCGG
AGGCTCCTCTGGCTCTGAGACACCTGGCACAAGCGAGAGCGCAACACCTGAAAGCAGCGGGGGCAGCAGC
GGGGGGTCAATGAGCGACAAACCGAAACGGCCGCTTTCTGCTTACATGCTCTGGCTGAACTCAGCACGAG
AGAGCATCAAGAGAGAAAATCCCGGCATTAAAGTCACTGAGGTGGCTAAACGCGGTGGCGAACTTTGGAG
GGCAATGAAAGATAAGTCCGAGTGGGAGGCCAAGGCAGCGAAAGCGAAGGATGACTATGACCGCGCCGTA
AAAGAGTTTGAGGCAAATGGGGGTAGCAGCGCGGCAAATGGAGGCGGCGCGAAGAAAAGGGCAAAGCCTG
CTAAGAAAGTTGCTAAGAAGTCTAAAAAAGAAGAATCAGATGAGGATGATGACGACGAGTCTGAGTCCGG
AGGATCTAGCGGAGGCTCCTCTGGCTCTGAGACACCTGGCACAAGCGAGAGCGCAACACCTGAAAGCAGC
GGGGGCAGCAGCGGGGGGTCAATGGCCGTGGTCTACGTGATCTCTAAGTCCGGCAAACCACTGATGCCCA
CCACCAGATGCGGCCACGTGCGGATCTTGCTCAAGGAAGGCAAGGCTAGAGTGGTGGAAAGAAAGCCCTT
CACCATCCAGCTGACCTACGAGTCTGCCGAGGAAACCCAGCCTCTGGTGCTGGGCATTGACCCTGGCAGA
ACCAATATCGGTATGAGCGTGGTGACCGAGAGCGGAGAGAGCGTGTTCAACGCCCAAATCAGAACAAGAA
ACAAGGACGTGCCTAAGCTGATGAAGAGAAGAAAGCAGTATAGGATGGCCCACAGAAGGCTGAAGCGGCG
GTGCAAAAGACGGCGGAGAGCCAAGGCTGCCGGCACCGCCTTCGAGGAGGGCGAAAAGCAAAGACTGCTG
CCTGGCTGCTTCAAGCCTATTACATGCAAGAGCATCCGGAACAAGGAAGCCAGATTCAACAACCGCAAGC
GGCCTAGAGGATGGCTGACACCTACCGCCAATCACCTGCTGGTCACCCACCTGAACGTGGTTAAGAAGGT
GCAGAAGATCCTGCCCGTGGCCAAGGTGGTGCTGGAGCTGAATCGGTTCAGCTTTATGGCCATGAACAAC
CCCAAGGTTCAGAGATGGCAGTACCAGCGGGGCCCTCTGTACGGCAAAGGCAGCGTGGAAGAGGCCGTGT
CCATGCAGCAGGATGGACACTGCCTGTTTTGTAAACACGGCATCGACCACTACCACCACGTGGTCCCCAG
AAGAAAGAACGGCAGCGAGACACTGGAAAACAGAGTGGGCCTTTGTGAAGAACACCATAGACTGGTGCAC
ACAGATAAGGAGTGGGAGGCCAACCTGGCCAGCAAGAAGTCTGGAATGAACAAGAAATACCACGCCCTGT
CTGTGCTGAACCAGATCATCCCCTACCTGGCTGATCAGCTGGCCGATATGTTCCCCGGAAATTTCTGCGT
GACAAGCGGCCAAGACACCTATCTGTTTCGGGAAGAGCATGGCATCCCTAAGGACGCCTACCTGGACGCC
TACTGCATCGCCTGCAGCGCACTGACCGACGCCAAGAAGGTGAGCAGCCCTAAGGGCAGACCATACATGG
TGCACCAGTTCAGAAGGCATGATAGACAGGCCTGTCACAAGGCCAATCTGAACCGGAGCTACTACATGGG
CGGCAAGCTCGTTGCCACCAACCGGCACAAAGCTATGGACCAGAAAACTGACAGCCTGGAAGAGTACAGA
GCCGCTCACAGCGCCGCTGACGTGTCTAAACTGACCGTGAAGCACCCTTCTGCTCAGTACAAGGATATGA
GCAGAATCATGCCTGGCAGCATCCTGGTGAGCGGCGAGGGCAAACTGTTCACACTGAGCAGATCTGAGGG
AAGAAACAAAGGCCAGGTGAACTACTTCGTGTCCACCGAGGGCATCAAGTACTGGGCCAGAAAGTGCCAG
TATCTGCGGAACAACGGCGGACTGCAGATCTACGTGTCTGGCGGCTCAAAAAGAACCGCCGACGGCAGCG
AATTCGAGCCCAAGAAGAAGAGGAAAGTCGGAAGCGGAGCTACTAACTTCAGCCTGCTGAAGCAGGCTGG
AGACGTGGAGGAGAACCCTGGACCTATGGTGAGCAAGGGCGAGGAGCTGTTCACCGGGGTGGTGCCCATC
CTGGTCGAGCTGGACGGCGACGTAAACGGCCACAAGTTCAGCGTGTCCGGCGAGGGCGAGGGCGATGCCA
CCTACGGCAAGCTGACCCTGAAGTTCATCTGCACCACCGGCAAGCTGCCCGTGCCCTGGCCCACCCTCGT
GACCACCCTGACCTATGGAGTGCAGTGCTTCAGCCGCTACCCCGACCACATGAAGCAGCACGACTTCTTC
AAGTCCGCCATGCCCGAAGGCTACGTCCAGGAGCGCACCATCTTCTTCAAGGACGACGGCAACTACAAGA
CCCGCGCCGAGGTGAAGTTCGAGGGCGACACCCTGGTGAACCGCATCGAGCTGAAGGGCATCGACTTCAA
GGAGGACGGCAACATCCTGGGGCACAAGCTGGAGTACAACTACAACAGCCACAACGTCTATATCATGGCC
GACAAGCAGAAGAACGGCATCAAGGTGAACTTCAAGATCCGCCACAACATCGAGGACGGCAGCGTGCAGC
TCGCCGACCACTACCAGCAGAACACCCCCATCGGCGACGGCCCCGTGCTGCTGCCCGACAACCACTACCT
GAGCACCCAGTCCGCCCTGAGCAAAGACCCCAACGAGAAGCGCGATCACATGGTCCTGCTGGAGTTCGTG
ACCGCCGCCGGGATCACTCTCGGCATGGACGAGCTGTACAAGTCTGGTGGTTCTCCCAAGAAGAAGAGGA
AAGTCTAACCGGTCATCATCACCATCACCATTGAGTTTAAACCCGCTGATCAGCCTCGACTGTGCCTTCT
AGTTGCCAGCCATCTGTTGTTTGCCCCTCCCCCGTGCCTTCCTTGACCCTGGAAGGTGCCACTCCCACTG
TCCTTTCCTAATAAAATGAGGAAATTGCATCGCATTGTCTGAGTAGGTGTCATTCTATTCTGGGGGGTGG
GGTGGGGCAGGACAGCAAGGGGGAGGATTGGGAAGACAATAGCAGGCATGCTGGGGATGCGGTGGGCTCT
ATGGCTTCTGAGGCGGAAAGAACCAGCTGGGGCTCGATACCGTCGACCTCTAGCTAGAGCTTGGCGTAAT
CATGGTCATAGCTGTTTCCTGTGTGAAATTGTTATCCGCTCACAATTCCACACAACATACGAGCCGGAAG
CATAAAGTGTAAAGCCTAGGGTGCCTAATGAGTGAGCTAACTCACATTAATTGCGTTGCGCTCACTGCCC
GCTTTCCAGTCGGGAAACCTGTCGTGCCAGCTGCATTAATGAATCGGCCAACGCGCGGGGAGAGGCGGTT
TGCGTATTGGGCGCTCTTCCGCTTCCTCGCTCACTGACTCGCTGCGCTCGGTCGTTCGGCTGCGGCGAGC
GGTATCAGCTCACTCAAAGGCGGTAATACGGTTATCCACAGAATCAGGGGATAACGCAGGAAAGAACATG
TGAGCAAAAGGCCAGCAAAAGGCCAGGAACCGTAAAAAGGCCGCGTTGCTGGCGTTTTTCCATAGGCTCC
GCCCCCCTGACGAGCATCACAAAAATCGACGCTCAAGTCAGAGGTGGCGAAACCCGACAGGACTATAAAG
ATACCAGGCGTTTCCCCCTGGAAGCTCCCTCGTGCGCTCTCCTGTTCCGACCCTGCCGCTTACCGGATAC
CTGTCCGCCTTTCTCCCTTCGGGAAGCGTGGCGCTTTCTCATAGCTCACGCTGTAGGTATCTCAGTTCGG
TGTAGGTCGTTCGCTCCAAGCTGGGCTGTGTGCACGAACCCCCCGTTCAGCCCGACCGCTGCGCCTTATC
CGGTAACTATCGTCTTGAGTCCAACCCGGTAAGACACGACTTATCGCCACTGGCAGCAGCCACTGGTAAC
AGGATTAGCAGAGCGAGGTATGTAGGCGGTGCTACAGAGTTCTTGAAGTGGTGGCCTAACTACGGCTACA
CTAGAAGAACAGTATTTGGTATCTGCGCTCTGCTGAAGCCAGTTACCTTCGGAAAAAGAGTTGGTAGCTC
TTGATCCGGCAAACAAACCACCGCTGGTAGCGGTGGTTTTTTTGTTTGCAAGCAGCAGATTACGCGCAGA
AAAAAAGGATCTCAAGAAGATCCTTTGATCTTTTCTACGGGGTCTGACACTCAGTGGAACGAAAACTCAC
GTTAAGGGATTTTGGTCATGAGATTATCAAAAAGGATCTTCACCTAGATCCTTTTAAATTAAAAATGAAG
TTTTAAATCAATCTAAAGTATATATGAGTAAACTTGGTCTGACAGTTACCAATGCTTAATCAGTGAGGCA
CCTATCTCAGCGATCTGTCTATTTCGTTCATCCATAGTTGCCTGACTCCCCGTCGTGTAGATAACTACGA
TACGGGAGGGCTTACCATCTGGCCCCAGTGCTGCAATGATACCGCGAGACCCACGCTCACCGGCTCCAGA
TTTATCAGCAATAAACCAGCCAGCCGGAAGGGCCGAGCGCAGAAGTGGTCCTGCAACTTTATCCGCCTCC
ATCCAGTCTATTAATTGTTGCCGGGAAGCTAGAGTAAGTAGTTCGCCAGTTAATAGTTTGCGCAACGTTG
TTGCCATTGCTACAGGCATCGTGGTGTCACGCTCGTCGTTTGGTATGGCTTCATTCAGCTCCGGTTCCCA
ACGATCAAGGCGAGTTACATGATCCCCCATGTTGTGCAAAAAAGCGGTTAGCTCCTTCGGTCCTCCGATC
GTTGTCAGAAGTAAGTTGGCCGCAGTGTTATCACTCATGGTTATGGCAGCACTGCATAATTCTCTTACTG
TCATGCCATCCGTAAGATGCTTTTCTGTGACTGGTGAGTACTCAACCAAGTCATTCTGAGAATAGTGTAT
GCGGCGACCGAGTTGCTCTTGCCCGGCGTCAATACGGGATAATACCGCGCCACATAGCAGAACTTTAAAA
GTGCTCATCATTGGAAAACGTTCTTCGGGGCGAAAACTCTCAAGGATCTTACCGCTGTTGAGATCCAGTT
CGATGTAACCCACTCGTGCACCCAACTGATCTTCAGCATCTTTTACTTTCACCAGCGTTTCTGGGTGAGC
AAAAACAGGAAGGCAAAATGCCGCAAAAAAGGGAATAAGGGCGACACGGAAATGTTGAATACTCATACTC
TTCCTTTTTCAATATTATTGAAGCATTTATCAGGGTTATTGTCTCATGAGCGGATACATATTTGAATGTA
TTTAGAAAAATAAACAAATAGGGGTTCCGCGCACATTTCCCCGAAAAGTGCCACCTGACGTCGACGGATC
GGGAGATCGATCTCCCGATCCCCTAGGGTCGACTCTCAGTACAATCTGCTCTGATGCCGCATAGTTAAGC
CAGTATCTGCTCCCTGCTTGTGTGTTGGAGGTCGCTGAGTAGTGCGCGAGCAAAATTTAAGCTACAACAA
GGCAAGGCTTGACCGACAATTGCATGAAGAATCTGCTTAGGGTTAGGCGTTTTGCGCTGCTTCGCGATGT
ACGGGCCAGATATACGCGTTGACATTGATTATTGACTAGTTATTAATAGTAATCAATTACGGGGTCATTA
GTTCATAGCCCATATATTGAGTTCCGCGTTACATAACTTACGGTAAATGGCCCGCCTGGCTGACCGCCCA
ACGACCCCCGCCCATTGACGTCAATAATGACGTATGTTCCCATAGTAACGCCAATAGGGACTTTCCATTG
ACGTCAATGGGTGGAGTATTTACGGTAAACTGCCCACTTGGCAGTACATCAAGTGTATC
Features (pLannotate 1.2.2; 17 found; start..end, strand, type, name):
    132..335     +  promoter       CMV promoter: human cytomegalovirus (CMV) immediate early promoter
    377..395     +  promoter       T7 promoter: promoter for bacteriophage T7 RNA polymerase
    466..957     +  CDS            tadA: TADA_ECOLI - Also known as yfhC. Experimental evidence at protein level: Swiss-Prot protein existence level 1. Catalyzes the deamination of adenosine to inosine at the wobble position 34 of tRNA(Arg2). Essential for cell viability. From Escherichia coli (strain K12).
   1060..1287    +  CDS            HmgD (fragment): HMGD_DROME - Experimental evidence at protein level: Swiss-Prot protein existence level 1. Binds preferentially single-stranded DNA and unwinds double- stranded DNA. Prefers sites containing the sequence 5'-ttg-3'. Facilitates DNA bending. Associated with early embryonic chromatin in the absence of histone H1. From Drosophila melanogaster (Fruit fly).
   3106..3822    +  CDS            EGFP: EGFP is a basic (constitutively fluorescent) green fluorescent protein published in 1996, derived from Aequorea victoria. It is reported to be a rapidly-maturing weak dimer with moderate acid sensitivity.
   3910..4134    +  polyA_signal   bGH poly(A) signal: bovine growth hormone polyadenylation signal
   4138..4159    +  promoter       SV40 promoter (fragment): SV40 enhancer and early promoter
   4164..4180    +  misc_feature   MCS (fragment): pBluescript multiple cloning site
   4229..4245    -  protein_bind   lac operator: The lac repressor binds to the lac operator to inhibit transcription in E. coli. This inhibition can be relieved by adding lactose or isopropyl-β-D-thiogalactopyranoside (IPTG). lac repressor encoded by lacI
   4253..4283    -  promoter       lac promoter: promoter for the E. coli lac operon
   4298..4319    -  protein_bind   CAP binding site: CAP binding activates transcription in the presence of cAMP. E. coli catabolite activator protein
   4332..4424    -  CDS            lacI (fragment): lac repressor; lacI; The lac repressor binds to the lac operator to inhibit transcription in E. coli. This inhibition can be relieved by adding lactose or isopropyl-β-D-thiogalactopyranoside (IPTG).
   4607..5195    -  rep_origin     ori: high-copy-number ColE1/pMB1/pBR322/pUC origin of replication
   5366..6226    -  CDS            AmpR: β-lactamase; bla; confers resistance to ampicillin, carbenicillin, and related antibiotics
   6227..6331    -  promoter       AmpR promoter: bla
   6402..6446    -  misc_feature   bom (fragment): basis of mobility region from pBR322
   6677..131     +  enhancer       CMV enhancer (across the origin): human cytomegalovirus immediate early enhancer
