[The description below was written by a language model from this plasmid's Addgene catalogue record and pLannotate feature annotations shown in this document.]
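Description:
eiABE is a mammalian expression plasmid built on a pcDNA3.1 backbone that encodes a miniature adenine base editor based on the compact RNA-guided nuclease IscB. It is propagated in E. coli as a high-copy plasmid through a ColE1/pUC-type origin and selected with ampicillin via the β-lactamase (AmpR) gene. The sequenced record is about 6.8 kb. No intact mammalian selection cassette is annotated; only a short fragment of the SV40 promoter remains downstream of the polyadenylation signal, alongside remnants of lac regulatory elements.

The payload is a synthetic, human codon-optimized fusion described as bpNLS-TadA-8e-linker-HMG-D-linker-nOgeuIscB-v3-bpNLS, driven by the CMV enhancer and promoter and terminated by the bGH poly(A) signal; a T7 promoter also sits upstream of the coding region. TadA-8e, an evolved variant of the E. coli tRNA adenosine deaminase, supplies the A-to-I deamination activity that yields A-to-G edits. The Drosophila HMG-D domain, a non-sequence-specific DNA-binding and bending module, is placed between the deaminase and the enhanced-activity OgeuIscB nickase. The recorded mutations are D96R, E84R, V159R and H339A, though the record does not assign a role to each. Bipartite nuclear localization signals flank the fusion. The IscB portion itself was not annotated by the automated tool but presumably occupies the gap after HMG-D. The feature table also identifies an EGFP coding sequence downstream, before the poly(A) signal, which the catalogue entry does not mention; how it is linked to the editor is not stated, but it probably serves as a marker of transfected cells. No guide (ωRNA) expression cassette is annotated, so it is presumably supplied separately. The construct is intended for adenine base editing in mammalian cells and embryos.
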