Addgene plasmid #227144: eiABE
Purpose: Vector encoding human codon-optimized enhanced-activity nOgeuIscB fusion with TadA8e and HMG-D domain was inserted between TadA-8e and eIscBn driven by CMV promoter
Depositing lab: Dali Li. Depositing organization: East China Normal University. Publication: Engineering IscB to develop highly efficient miniature editing tools in mammalian cells and embryos. Xue N, Hong D, Zhang D, Wang Q, Zhang S, Yang L, Chen X, Li Y, Han H, Hu C, Liu M, Song G, Guan Y, Wang L, Zhu Y, Li D. Mol Cell. 2024 Aug 22;84(16):3128-3140.e4. doi: 10.1016/j.molcel.2024.07.007. Epub 2024 Aug 2. PubMed 39096898.
Backbone
  Vector backbone: pcDNA3.1
Growth in bacteria
  Bacterial resistance: Ampicillin, 100 μg/mL
  Growth temperature: 37°C
  Growth strain: DH5alpha
  Copy number: High Copy
Gene/Insert
  Gene/Insert name: bpNLS-TadA-8e-linker-HMG-D-linker-nOgeuIscB-v3-bpNLS
  Species: Synthetic
  Mutation: D96R/E84R/V159R/H339A
  Promoter: CMV
  Cloning method: Gibson Cloning
  Sequencing primers: 5′ tctgaggtggagttttcccacga
Terms and licenses: Academic/Nonprofit Terms; Industry Terms: Not Available to Industry
How to cite: eiABE was a gift from Dali Li (Addgene plasmid # 227144 ; http://n2t.net/addgene:227144 ; RRID:Addgene_227144)
